>Addgene plasmid #73800 | Nabi2.125 | depositor full sequence | sequence record 136839 | Nabi2.125 sequence 7625 bps
GACGGATCGGGAGATCTCCCGATCCCCTATGGTGCACTCTCAGTACAATCTGCTCTGATGCCGCATAGTT
AAGCCAGTATCTGCTCCCTGCTTGTGTGTTGGAGGTCGCTGAGTAGTGCGCGAGCAAAATTTAAGCTACA
ACAAGGCAAGGCTTGACCGACAATTGCATGAAGAATCTGCTTAGGGTTAGGCGTTTTGCGCTGCTTCGCG
ATGTACGGGCCAGATATACGCGTTGACATTGATTATTGACTAGTTATTAATAGTAATCAATTACGGGGTC
ATTAGTTCATAGCCCATATATGGAGTTCCGCGTTACATAACTTACGGTAAATGGCCCGCCTGGCTGACCG
CCCAACGACCCCCGCCCATTGACGTCAATAATGACGTATGTTCCCATAGTAACGCCAATAGGGACTTTCC
ATTGACGTCAATGGGTGGAGTATTTACGGTAAACTGCCCACTTGGCAGTACATCAAGTGTATCATATGCC
AAGTACGCCCCCTATTGACGTCAATGACGGTAAATGGCCCGCCTGGCATTATGCCCAGTACATGACCTTA
TGGGACTTTCCTACTTGGCAGTACATCTACGTATTAGTCATCGCTATTACCATGGTGATGCGGTTTTGGC
AGTACATCAATGGGCGTGGATAGCGGTTTGACTCACGGGGATTTCCAAGTCTCCACCCCATTGACGTCAA
TGGGAGTTTGTTTTGGCACCAAAATCAACGGGACTTTCCAAAATGTCGTAACAACTCCGCCCCATTGACG
CAAATGGGCGGTAGGCGTGTACGGTGGGAGGTCTATATAAGCAGAGCTCTCTGGCTAACTAGAGAACCCA
CTGCTTACTGGCTTATCGAAATTAATACGACTCACTATAGGGAGACCCAAGCTGGCTAGCGTTTATGGAG
GGATTCGACGGTTCAGATTTTAGTCCTCCAGCTGATTTAGTTGGCGTTGACGGTGCAGTCATGCGGAACG
TCGTTGACGTCACGATAAATGGTGACGTCACTGCTCCGCCGAAAGCTGCGCCAAGAAAAAGTGAATCGGT
AAAGAAAGTTCATTGGAATGATGTAGACCAAGGACCGAGTGAAAAACCAGAGACAAGACAGGAGGAACGA
ATAGATATACCCGAGATTTCAGGTCTATGGTGGGGCGAGAATGAACATGGAGTGATGGTGAGCAAGGGCG
AGGAGCTGTTCACCGGGGTGGTGCCCATCCTGGTCGAGCTGGACGGCGACGTAAACGGCCACAAGTTCAG
CGTCCGCGGCGAGGGCGAGGGCGATGCCACCAACGGCAAGCTGACCCTGAAGTTCATCTGCACCACCGGC
AAGCTGCCCGTGCCCTGGCCCACCCTCGTGACCACCTTCGGCTACGGCGTGGCCTGCTTCAGCCGCTACC
CCGACCACATGAAGCAGCACGACTTCTTCAAGTCCGCCATGCCCGAAGGCTACGTCCAGGAGCGCACCAT
CTCTTTCAAGGACGACGGTACCTACAAGACCCGCGCCGAGGTGAAGTTCGAGGGCGACACCCTGGTGAAC
CGCATCGAGCTGAAGGGCATCGACTTCAAGGAGGACGGCAACATCCTGGGGCACAAGCTGGAGTACAACT
TCAACAGCCACAACGTCTATATCACGGCCGACAAGCAGAAGAACGGCATCAAGGCTAACTTCAAGATCCG
CCACAACGTTGAGGACGGCAGCGTGCAGCTCGCCGACCACTACCAGCAGAACACCCCCATCGGCGACGGC
CCCGTGCTGCTGCCCGACAACCACTACCTGAGCCATCAGTCCGCCCTGAGCAAAGACCCCAACGAGAAGC
GCGATCACATGGTCCTGCTGGAGTTCGTGACCGCCGCCGACGATGGGAGAATGGAGATACCTACTACTGG
TGTAGGTCGCGTCCAGTTTCGTGTCCGAGCAGTGATTGATCATCTAGGGATGCGAGTCTTTGGAGTCTTC
CTAATTTTCTTGGACATCATCCTCATGATCATTGATCTCAGTCTTCCAGGAAAAAGTGAATCTTCACAAT
CCTTTTATGACGGGATGGCTTTGGCTCTTTCTTGTTATTTCATGCTGGATTTAGGATTAAGGATATTTGC
CTACGGGCCCAAGAATTTCTTCACCAACCCCTGGGAGGTTGCTGATGGTTTGATTATCGTTGTCACATTC
GTCGTCACGATATTTTACACTGTGTTAGATGAATACGTGCAAGAAACAGGAGCCGATGGTTTGGGGCAAT
TGGTTGTGTTGGCCCGTTTGCTGCGTGTGGTTCGATTAGCAAGAATATTTTATTCCCACCAACAAATGAA
GGCTTCAAGCAGAAGAATGGTGTCTAAGGGCGAAGAGCTGATCAAGGAAAATATGCGTATGAAGGTGGTC
ATGGAAGGTTCGGTCAACGGCCACCAATTCAAATGCACAGGTGAAGGAGAAGGCAATCCGTACATGGGAA
CTCAAACCATGAGGATCAAAGTCATCGAGGGAGGACCCCTGCCATTTGCCTTTGACATTCTTGCCACGTC
GTTCATGTATGGCAGCCGTACTTTTATCAAGTACCCGAAAGGCATTCCTGATTTCTTTAAACAGTCCTTT
CCTGAGGGTTTTACTTGGGAAAGAGTTACGAGATACGAAGATGGTGGAGTCGTCACCGTCATGCAGGACA
CCAGCCTTGAGGATGGCTGTCTCGTTTACCACGTCCAAGTCAGAGGGGTAAACTTTCCCTCCAATGGTCC
CGTGATGCAGAAGAAGACCAAGGGTTGGGAGCCTAATACAGAGATGATGTATCCAGCAGATGGTGGTCTG
AGGGGATACACTCATATGGCACTGAAAGTTGATGGTGGTGGCCATCTGTCTTGCTCTTTCGTAACAACTT
ACAGGTCAAAAAAGACCGTCGGGAACATCAAGATGCCCGGTATCCATGCCGTTGATCACCGCCTGGAAAG
GTTAGAGGAAAGTGACAATGAAATGTTCGTAGTACAACGCGAACACGCAGTTGCCAAGTTCGCCGGGCTT
GGTGGTGGGATGGACGAGCTGTACAAGTAATAGGCGCGCCCTCGACTGTGCCTTCTAGTTGCCAGCCATC
TGTTGTTTGCCCCTCCCCCGTGCCTTCCTTGACCCTGGAAGGTGCCACTCCCACTGTCCTTTCCTAATAA
AATGAGGAAATTGCATCGCATTGTCTGAGTAGGTGTCATTCTATTCTGGGGGGTGGGGTGGGGCAGGACA
GCAAGGGGGAGGATTGGGAAGACAATAGCAGGCATGCTGGGGATGCGGTGGGCTCTATGGCTTCTGAGGC
GGAAAGAACCAGCTGGGGCTCTAGGGGGTATCCCC
[124 nt withheld, positions 3326-3449]
C
[91 nt withheld, positions 3451-3541]
A
[49 nt withheld, positions 3543-3591]
CCTTTGACGTTGGAGTCCACGTTCTTT
[37 nt withheld, positions 3619-3655]
ACCCTATCTCGGTCTATTCTTTTGATTTATAAGGGATTTTGCCGATTTCGGCCTATTGGTTAAAAAATGA
GCTGATTTAACAAAAATTTAACGCGAATTAATTCTGTGGAATGTGTGTCAGTTAGGGTGTGGAAAGTCCC
CAGGCTCCCCAGCAGGCAGAAGTATGCAAAGCATGCATCTCAATTAGTCAGCAACCAGGTGTGGAAAGTC
CCCAGGCTCCCCAGCAGGCAGAAGTATGCAAAGCATGCATCTCAATTAGTCAGCAACCATAGTCCCGCCC
CTAACTCCGCCCATCCCGCCCCTAACTCCGCCCAGTTCCGCCCATTCTCCGCCCCATGGCTGACTAATTT
TTTTTATTTATGCAGAGGCCGAGGCCGCCTCTGCCTCTGAGCTATTCCAGAAGTAGTGAGGAGGCTTTTT
TGGAGGCCTAGGCTTTTGCAAAAAGCTCCCGGGAGCTTGTATATCCATTTTCGGATCTGATCAGCACGTG
ATGAAAAAGCCTGAACTCACCGCGACGTCTGTCGAGAAGTTTCTGATCGAAAAGTTCGACAGCGTCTCCG
ACCTGATGCAGCTCTCGGAGGGCGAAGAATCTCGTGCTTTCAGCTTCGATGTAGGAGGGCGTGGATATGT
CCTGCGGGTAAATAGCTGCGCCGATGGTTTCTACAAAGATCGTTATGTTTATCGGCACTTTGCATCGGCC
GCGCTCCCGATTCCGGAAGTGCTTGACATTGGGGAATTCAGCGAGAGCCTGACCTATTGCATCTCCCGCC
GTGCACAGGGTGTCACGTTGCAAGACCTGCCTGAAACCGAACTGCCCGCTGTTCTGCAGCCGGTCGCGGA
GGCCATGGATGCGATCGCTGCGGCCGATCTTAGCCAGACGAGCGGGTTCGGCCCATTCGGACCGCAAGGA
ATCGGTCAATACACTACATGGCGTGATTTCATATGCGCGATTGCTGATCCCCATGTGTATCACTGGCAAA
CTGTGATGGACGACACCGTCAGTGCGTCCGTCGCGCAGGCTCTCGATGAGCTGATGCTTTGGGCCGAGGA
CTGCCCCGAAGTCCGGCACCTCGTGCACGCGGATTTCGGCTCCAACAATGTCCTGACGGACAATGGCCGC
ATAACAGCGGTCATTGACTGGAGCGAGGCGATGTTCGGGGATTCCCAATACGAGGTCGCCAACATCTTCT
TCTGGAGGCCGTGGTTGGCTTGTATGGAGCAGCAGACGCGCTACTTCGAGCGGAGGCATCCGGAGCTTGC
AGGATCGCCGCGGCTCCGGGCGTATATGCTCCGCATTGGTCTTGACCAACTCTATCAGAGCTTGGTTGAC
GGCAATTTCGATGATGCAGCTTGGGCGCAGGGTCGATGCGACGCAATCGTCCGATCCGGAGCCGGGACTG
TCGGGCGTACACAAATCGCCCGCAGAAGCGCGGCCGTCTGGACCGATGGCTGTGTAGAAGTACTCGCCGA
TAGTGGAAACCGACGCCCCAGCACTCGTCCGAGGGCAAAGGAATAGCACGTGCTACGAGATTTCGATTCC
ACCGCCGCCTTCTATGAAAGGTTGGGCTTCGGAATCGTTTTCCGGGACGCCGGCTGGATGATCCTCCAGC
GCGGGGATCTCATGCTGGAGTTCTTCGCCCACCCCAACTTGTTTATTGCAGCTTATAATGGTTACAAATA
AAGCAATAGCATCACAAATTTCACAAATAAAGCATTTTTTTCACTGCATTCTAGTTGTGGTTTGTCCAAA
CTCATCAATGTATCTTATCATGTCTGTATACCGTCGACCTCTAGCTAGAGCTTGGCGTAATCATGGTCAT
AGCTGTTTCCTGTGTGAAATTGTTATCCGCTCACAATTCCACACAACATACGAGCCGGAAGCATAAAGTG
TAAAGCCTGGGGTGCCTAATGAGTGAGCTAACTCACATTAATTGCGTTGCGCTCACTGCCCGCTTTCCAG
TCGGGAAACCTGTCGTGCCAGCTGCATTAATGAATCGGCCAACGCGCGGGGAGAGGCGGTTTGCGTATTG
GGCGCTCTTCCGCTTCCTCGCTCACTGACTCGCTGCGCTCGGTCGTTCGGCTGCGGCGAGCGGTATCAGC
TCACTCAAAGGCGGTAATACGGTTATCCACAGAATCAGGGGATAACGCAGGAAAGAACATGTGAGCAAAA
GGCCAGCAAAAGGCCAGGAACCGTAAAAAGGCCGCGTTGCTGGCGTTTTTCCATAGGCTCCGCCCCCCTG
ACGAGCATCACAAAAATCGACGCTCAAGTCAGAGGTGGCGAAACCCGACAGGACTATAAAGATACCAGGC
GTTTCCCCCTGGAAGCTCCCTCGTGCGCTCTCCTGTTCCGACCCTGCCGCTTACCGGATACCTGTCCGCC
TTTCTCCCTTCGGGAAGCGTGGCGCTTTCTCATAGCTCACGCTGTAGGTATCTCAGTTCGGTGTAGGTCG
TTCGCTCCAAGCTGGGCTGTGTGCACGAACCCCCCGTTCAGCCCGACCGCTGCGCCTTATCCGGTAACTA
TCGTCTTGAGTCCAACCCGGTAAGACACGACTTATCGCCACTGGCAGCAGCCACTGGTAACAGGATTAGC
AGAGCGAGGTATGTAGGCGGTGCTACAGAGTTCTTGAAGTGGTGGCCTAACTACGGCTACACTAGAAGAA
CAGTATTTGGTATCTGCGCTCTGCTGAAGCCAGTTACCTTCGGAAAAAGAGTTGGTAGCTCTTGATCCGG
CAAACAAACCACCGCTGGTAGCGGTTTTTTTGTTTGCAAGCAGCAGATTACGCGCAGAAAAAAAGGATCT
CAAGAAGATCCTTTGATCTTTTCTACGGGGTCTGACGCTCAGTGGAACGAAAACTCACGTTAAGGGATTT
TGGTCATGAGATTATCAAAAAGGATCTTCACCTAGATCCTTTTAAATTAAAAATGAAGTTTTAAATCAAT
CTAAAGTATATATGAGTAAACTTGGTCTGACAGTTACCAATGCTTAATCAGTGAGGCACCTATCTCAGCG
ATCTGTCTATTTCGTTCATCCATAGTTGCCTGACTCCCCGTCGTGTAGATAACTACGATACGGGAGGGCT
TACCATCTGGCCCCAGTGCTGCAATGATACCGCGAGACCCACGCTCACCGGCTCCAGATTTATCAGCAAT
AAACCAGCCAGCCGGAAGGGCCGAGCGCAGAAGTGGTCCTGCAACTTTATCCGCCTCCATCCAGTCTATT
AATTGTTGCCGGGAAGCTAGAGTAAGTAGTTCGCCAGTTAATAGTTTGCGCAACGTTGTTGCCATTGCTA
CAGGCATCGTGGTGTCACGCTCGTCGTTTGGTATGGCTTCATTCAGCTCCGGTTCCCAACGATCAAGGCG
AGTTACATGATCCCCCATGTTGTGCAAAAAAGCGGTTAGCTCCTTCGGTCCTCCGATCGTTGTCAGAAGT
AAGTTGGCCGCAGTGTTATCACTCATGGTTATGGCAGCACTGCATAATTCTCTTACTGTCATGCCATCCG
TAAGATGCTTTTCTGTGACTGGTGAGTACTCAACCAAGTCATTCTGAGAATAGTGTATGCGGCGACCGAG
TTGCTCTTGCCCGGCGTCAATACGGGATAATACCGCGCCACATAGCAGAACTTTAAAAGTGCTCATCATT
GGAAAACGTTCTTCGGGGCGAAAACTCTCAAGGATCTTACCGCTGTTGAGATCCAGTTCGATGTAACCCA
CTCGTGCACCCAACTGATCTTCAGCATCTTTTACTTTCACCAGCGTTTCTGGGTGAGCAAAAACAGGAAG
GCAAAATGCCGCAAAAAAGGGAATAAGGGCGACACGGAAATGTTGAATACTCATACTCTTCCTTTTTCAA
TATTATTGAAGCATTTATCAGGGTTATTGTCTCATGAGCGGATACATATTTGAATGTATTTAGAAAAATA
AACAAATAGGGGTTCCGCGCACATTTCCCCGAAAAGTGCCACCTGACGTC
Features (pLannotate 1.2.2; 21 found; start..end, strand, type, name):
     28..80      -  misc_feature   bom (fragment): basis of mobility region from pBR322
    235..614     +  enhancer       CMV enhancer: human cytomegalovirus immediate early enhancer
    615..818     +  promoter       CMV promoter: human cytomegalovirus (CMV) immediate early promoter
    814..847     +  LTR            5' LTR (truncated) (fragment): truncated 5' long terminal repeat (LTR) from HIV-1
    863..881     +  promoter       T7 promoter: promoter for bacteriophage T7 RNA polymerase
   1175..1859    +  CDS            Clover (fragment): bright green-yellow fluorescent protein derived from GFP (Lam et al., 2012)
   2327..3037    +  CDS            mRuby2: mRuby2 is a basic (constitutively fluorescent) red fluorescent protein published in 2012, derived from Entacmaea quadricolor. It has moderate acid sensitivity.
   3056..3280    +  polyA_signal   bGH poly(A) signal: bovine growth hormone polyadenylation signal
   3284..3305    +  promoter       SV40 promoter (fragment): SV40 enhancer and early promoter
   3326..3754    +  rep_origin     f1 ori (sequence partly withheld): f1 bacteriophage origin of replication; arrow indicates direction of (+) strand synthesis
   3768..4097    +  promoter       SV40 promoter: SV40 enhancer and early promoter
   4146..5171    +  CDS            HygR: aminoglycoside phosphotransferase from E. coli; aph(4)-Ia; confers resistance to hygromycin
   5181..5306    +  CDS            ble (fragment): BLE_KLEPN - Experimental evidence at protein level: Swiss-Prot protein existence level 1. Binding protein with a strong affinity to the bleomycin family of antibiotics. Binds to CL990; an antimitotic-antibiotic compound. From Klebsiella pneumoniae.
   5301..5422    +  polyA_signal   SV40 poly(A) signal: SV40 polyadenylation signal
   5495..5511    -  protein_bind   lac operator: The lac repressor binds to the lac operator to inhibit transcription in E. coli. This inhibition can be relieved by adding lactose or isopropyl-β-D-thiogalactopyranoside (IPTG). lac repressor encoded by lacI
   5519..5549    -  promoter       lac promoter: promoter for the E. coli lac operon
   5564..5585    -  protein_bind   CAP binding site: CAP binding activates transcription in the presence of cAMP. E. coli catabolite activator protein
   5598..5690    -  CDS            lacI (fragment): lac repressor; lacI; The lac repressor binds to the lac operator to inhibit transcription in E. coli. This inhibition can be relieved by adding lactose or isopropyl-β-D-thiogalactopyranoside (IPTG).
   5873..6458    -  rep_origin     ori: high-copy-number ColE1/pMB1/pBR322/pUC origin of replication
   6629..7489    -  CDS            AmpR: β-lactamase; bla; confers resistance to ampicillin, carbenicillin, and related antibiotics
   7490..7594    -  promoter       AmpR promoter: bla
