[The description below was written by a language model from this plasmid's Addgene catalogue record and pLannotate feature annotations shown in this document.]
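Description:
Nabi2.125 is a mammalian expression plasmid of 7,625 bp built on the pUB2.1 backbone that encodes a genetically encoded, FRET-based fluorescent protein voltage sensor. It is propagated in E. coli through a high-copy ColE1/pUC-type origin with ampicillin selection from the β-lactamase gene and its own promoter. An f1 phage origin and remnants of lac regulatory elements are also present as backbone carry-over.

The sensor open reading frame sits downstream of the human cytomegalovirus immediate early enhancer and promoter and is terminated by the bovine growth hormone polyadenylation signal. A T7 promoter lies just upstream of the coding region. According to the record, the probe consists of Clover (a green-yellow GFP derivative) and mRuby2 (a red fluorescent protein), which serve as the FRET pair, inserted at different positions in the Ciona voltage-sensitive domain. The feature table annotates only the two fluorescent protein segments, separated by several hundred unannotated bases and preceded by another unannotated stretch. These gaps presumably correspond to the voltage-sensing domain segments, though the annotation does not label them. Voltage-driven conformational changes in this domain are expected to alter the FRET efficiency between the two fluorophores, giving an optical readout of membrane potential.

A separate SV40 enhancer/early promoter drives a hygromycin resistance gene followed by an SV40 polyadenylation signal, allowing selection of stably transfected mammalian cells. A short bleomycin-resistance fragment after it appears to be a nonfunctional remnant. The construct is intended for optical recording of membrane voltage and belongs to a series developed to make faster sensors by optimising FRET interactions.
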