Addgene plasmid #73800: Nabi2.125
Purpose: Nabi2.125 is a FRET (Förster Resonance Energy Transfer)-based protein voltage sensor. This probe contains Clover and mRuby2 inserted at different locations in the Ciona voltage sensitive domain.
Depositing lab: Bradley Baker. Depositing organization: Korea Institute of Science and Technology. Publication: Developing Fast Fluorescent Protein Voltage Sensors by Optimizing FRET Interactions. Sung U, Sepehri-Rad M, Piao HH, Jin L, Hughes T, Cohen LB, Baker BJ. PLoS One. 2015 Nov 20;10(11):e0141585. doi: 10.1371/journal.pone.0141585. eCollection 2015. PubMed 26587834.
Backbone
  Vector backbone: pUB2.1
  Backbone size w/o insert (bp): 5500
  Total vector size (bp): 7625
  Vector type: Mammalian Expression
Growth in bacteria
  Bacterial resistance: Ampicillin, 100 μg/mL
  Growth temperature: 37°C
  Growth strain: DH5alpha
  Copy number: Unknown
Gene/Insert
  Gene/Insert name: Nabi2.125
Terms and licenses: Academic/Nonprofit Terms; Industry Terms: Not Available to Industry
How to cite: Nabi2.125 was a gift from Bradley Baker (Addgene plasmid # 73800 ; http://n2t.net/addgene:73800 ; RRID:Addgene_73800)
