>Addgene plasmid #73800 | Nabi2.125 | addgene partial sequence | sequence record 140283 | CMV-F 5'-CGCAAATGGGCGGTAGGCGTG-3'
CTATATAAGCAGAGCTCTCTGGCTAACTAGAGAACCCACTGCTTACTGGCTTATCGAAATTAATACGACT
CACTATAGGGAGACCCAAGCTGGCTAGCGTTTATGGAGGGATTCGACGGTTCAGATTTTAGTCCTCCAGC
TGATTTAGTTGGCGTTGACGGTGCAGTCATGCGGAACGTCGTTGACGTCACGATAAATGGTGACGTCACT
GCTCCGCCGAAAGCTGCGCCAAGAAAAAGTGAATCGGTAAAGAAAGTTCATTGGAATGATGTAGACCAAG
GACCGAGTGAAAAACCAGAGACAAGACAGGAGGAACGAATAGATATACCCGAGATTTCAGGTCTATGGTG
GGGCGAGAATGAACATGGAGTGATGGTGAGCAAGGGCGAGGAGCTGTTCACCGGGGTGGTGCCCATCCTG
GTCGAGCTGGACGGCGACGTAAACGGCCACAAGTTCAGCGTCCGCGGCGAGGGCGAGGGCGATGCCACCA
ACGGCAAGCTGACCCTGAAGTTCATCTGCACCACCGGCAAGCTGCCCGTGCCCTGGCCCACCCTCGTGAC
CACCTTCGGCTACGGCGTGGCCTGCTTCAGCCGCTACCCCGACCACATGAAGCAGCACGACTTCTTCAAG
TCCGCCATGCCCGAAGGCTACGTCCAGGAGCGCACCATCTCTTTCAAGGACGACGGTACCTACAAGACCC
GCGCCGAGGTGAAGTTCGAGGGCGACACCCTGGTGAACCGCATCGAGCTGAAGGGCATCGACTTCAAGGA
GGACGGCAACATCCTGGGGCACAAGCTGGAGTACAACTTCAACAGCCACAACGTCTATATCACGGCCGAC
AAGCAGAAGAACGGCATCAAGGCTAACTTCAAGATCCGCCACAACGTTGAGGACGGCAGCGTGCAGCTCG
CCGACCACTACCAGCAGAACACCCCCATCGGCGACGGCCCCGTGCTGCTGCCCGACAACCACTACCTGAG
CCATCAGTCCGCCCTGAGCAAAGACCCCAACGAGAAGCGCGATCACATGGTCCTGCTGGAGTTCGTGACC
GCCGCCGAC
