>Addgene plasmid #73800 | Nabi2.125 | addgene partial sequence | sequence record 140284 | F1ori-R 5'-AGGGAAGAAAGCGAAAGGAG-3'
[67 nt withheld, positions 1-67]
GGGGATACCCCCTAGAGCCCCAGCTGGTTCTTTCCGCCTCAGAAGCCATAGAGCCCACCGCATCCCCAGC
ATGCCTGCTATTGTCTTCCCAATCCTCCCCCTTGCTGTCCTGCCCCACCCCACCCCCCAGAATAGAATGA
CACCTACTCAGACAATGCGATGCAATTTCCTCATTTTATTAGGAAAGGACAGTGGGAGTGGCACCTTCCA
GGGTCAAGGAAGGCACGGGGGAGGGGCAAACAACAGATGGCTGGCAACTAGAAGGCACAGTCGAGGGCGC
GCCTATTACTTGTACAGCTCGTCCATCCCACCACCAAGCCCGGCGAACTTGGCAACTGCGTGTTCGCGTT
GTACTACGAACATTTCATTGTCACTTTCCTCTAACCTTTCCAGGCGGTGATCAACGGCATGGATACCGGG
CATCTTGATGTTCCCGACGGTCTTTTTTGACCTGTAAGTTGTTACGAAAGAGCAAGACAGATGGCCACCA
CCATCAACTTTCAGTGCCATATGAGTGTATCCCCTCAGACCACCATCTGCTGGATACATCATCTCTGTAT
TAGGCTCCCAACCCTTGGTCTTCTTCTGCATCACGGGACCATTGGAGGGAAAGTTTACCCCTCTGACTTG
GACGTGGTAAACGAGACAGCCATCCTCAAGGCTGGTGTCCTGCATGACGGTGACGACTCCACCATCTTCG
TATCTCGTAACTCTTTCCCAAGTAAAACCCTCAGGAAAGGACTGTTTAAAGAAATCAGGAATGCCTTTCG
GGTACTTGATAAAAGTACGGCTGCCATACATGAACGACGTGGCAAGAATGTCAAAGGCAAATGGCAGGGG
TCCTCCCTCGATGACTTTGATCCTCATGGTTTGAGTTCCCATGTACGGATTGCCTTCTCCTTCACCTGTG
CATT
