>Addgene plasmid #73800 | Nabi2.125 | addgene partial sequence | sequence record 140286 | mRuby2-R 5'- tccctcgatgactttgatcc-3'
GTACGGATTGCCTTCTCCTTCACCTGTGCATTTGAATTGGTGGCCGTTGACCGAACCTTCCATGACCACC
TTCATACGCATATTTTCCTTGATCAGCTCTTCGCCCTTAGACACCATTCTTCTGCTTGAAGCCTTCATTT
GTTGGTGGGAATAAAATATTCTTGCTAATCGAACCACACGCAGCAAACGGGCCAACACAACCAATTGCCC
CAAACCATCGGCTCCTGTTTCTTGCACGTATTCATCTAACACAGTGTAAAATATCGTGACGACGAATGTG
ACAACGATAATCAAACCATCAGCAACCTCCCAGGGGTTGGTGAAGAAATTCTTGGGCCCGTAGGCAAATA
TCCTTAATCCTAAATCCAGCATGAAATAACAAGAAAGAGCCAAAGCCATCCCGTCATAAAAGGATTGTGA
AGATTCACTTTTTCCTGGAAGACTGAGATCAATGATCATGAGGATGATGTCCAAGAAAATTAGGAAGACT
CCAAAGACTCGCATCCCTAGATGATCAATCACTGCTCGGACACGAAACTGGACGCGACCTACACCAGTAG
TAGGTATCTCCATTCTCCCATCGTCGGCGGCGGTCACGAACTCCAGCAGGACCATGTGATCGCGCTTCTC
GTTGGGGTCTTTGCTCAGGGCGGACTGATGGCTCAGGTAGTGGTTGTCGGGCAGCAGCACGGGGCCGTCG
CCGATGGGGGTGTTCTGCTGGTAGTGGTCGGCGAGCTGCACGCTGCCGTCCTCAACGTTGTGGCGGATCT
TGAAGTTAGCCTTGATGCCGTTCTTCTGCTTGTCGGCCGTGATATAGACGTTGTGGCTGTTGAAGTTGTA
CTCCAGCTTGTGCCCCAGGATGTTGCCGTCCTCCTTGAAGTCGATGCCCTTCAGCTCGATGCGGTTCACC
AGGGTGTCGCCCTCGAACTTCACCTCGGCGCGGGTCTTGTAGGTACCGTCGTCCTTGAAAGAGATGGTGC
GCTCCTGGACGTAGCCTTCGGGCATGGCGGACTTGAA
